>Addgene plasmid #32497 | pLKO.1-GSK3β-#2 | addgene partial sequence | sequence record 38129 | hU6-F 5'-GAGGGCCTATTTCCCATGATT-3'
GCTGTTAGAGAGATAATTGGAATTAATTTGACTGTAAACACAAAGATATTAGTACAAAATACGTGACGTA
GAAAGTAATAATTTCTTGGGTAGTTTGCAGTTTTAAAATTATGTTTTAAAATGGACTATCATATGCTTAC
CGTAACTTGAAAGTATTTCGATTTCTTGGCTTTATATATCTTGTGGAAAGGACGAAACACCGGGAAAGCT
AGATCACTGTAACACTCGAGTGTTACAGTGATCTAGCTTTCTTTTTGAATTCTCGACCTCGAGACAAATG
GCAGTATTCATCCACAATTTTAAAAGAAAAGGGGGGATTGGGGGGTACAGTGCAGGGGAAAGAATAGTAG
ACATAATAGCAACAGACATACAAACTAAAGAATTACAAAAACAAATTACAAAAATTCAAAATTTTCGGGT
TTATTACAGGGACAGCAGAGATCCACTTTGGCCGCGGCTCGAGGGGGTTGGGGTTGCGCCTTTTCCAAGG
CAGCCCTGGGTTTGCGCAGGGACGCGGCTGCTCTGGGCGTGGTTCCGGGAAACGCAGCGGCGCCGACCCT
GGGTCTCGCACATTCTTCACGTCCGTTCGCAGCGTCACCCGGATCTTCGCCGCTACCCTTGTGGGCCCCC
CGGCGACGCTTCCTGCTCCGCCCCTAAGTCGGGAAGGTTCCTTGCGGTTCGCGGCGTGCCGGACGTGACA
AACGGAAGCCGCACGTCTCACTAGTACCCTCGCA
