[The description below was written by a language model from this plasmid's Addgene catalogue record.]
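Description:
pLKO.1-GSK3β-#2 is a lentiviral RNA interference plasmid built on the pLKO.1 backbone (about 7 kb without insert), designed to deliver a short hairpin RNA against human GSK3B, the gene encoding glycogen synthase kinase-3β. It is classed as a mammalian expression, lentiviral and RNAi vector. In bacteria it is maintained as a high-copy plasmid under ampicillin selection, and it is propagated in a recombination-deficient strain of the kind commonly used to keep the repeated sequences of lentiviral vectors stable.

The payload is a hairpin-encoding insert placed downstream of a U6 promoter. U6 is an RNA polymerase III promoter well suited to producing small, defined transcripts; the transcript folds into a hairpin that the cellular RNAi machinery processes into a small interfering RNA, which directs degradation of the GSK3B mRNA. The "#2" in the name suggests it is one of several independent hairpins against the same target, a common way to control for off-target effects, although the record does not describe the others. The insert was introduced by restriction enzyme cloning, but the sites used are not recorded. No feature table is provided, so the lentiviral elements, origin of replication and any mammalian selection marker carried by this pLKO.1 version are not stated in the record.

As a lentiviral transfer plasmid, it would be used with packaging functions supplied in trans to make viral particles that transduce mammalian cells for stable GSK3β knockdown. The associated publication concerns Akt and GSK3β signalling in the regulation of cell migration through the transcription factor NFAT1, which indicates its use for loss-of-function studies of GSK3β in human cells.
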