Addgene plasmid #32497: pLKO.1-GSK3β-#2
Depositing lab: Alex Toker. Depositing organization: Beth Israel Deaconess Medical Center. Publication: Akt/protein kinase b and glycogen synthase kinase-3beta signaling pathway regulates cell migration through the NFAT1 transcription factor. Yoeli-Lerner M, Chin YR, Hansen CK, Toker A. Mol Cancer Res. 2009 Mar;7(3):425-32. Epub 2009 Mar 3. 10.1158/1541-7786.MCR-08-0342 PubMed 19258413.
Backbone
  Vector backbone: pLKO.1
  Backbone manufacturer: Sabatini Lab
  Backbone size w/o insert (bp): 7000
  Vector type: Mammalian Expression, Lentiviral, RNAi
Growth in bacteria
  Bacterial resistance: Ampicillin, 100 μg/mL
  Growth temperature: 37°C
  Growth strain: Stbl3
  Copy number: High Copy
Gene/Insert
  Gene/Insert name: GSK3B
  gRNA/shRNA sequence: (AAA)GCTAGATCACTGTAACA
  Species: H. sapiens (human)
  Entrez Gene: GSK3B
  Promoter: U6
  Cloning method: Restriction Enzyme; 5′ cloning site None (unknown if destroyed); 3′ cloning site None (unknown if destroyed)
  Sequencing primers: 5′ LKO.1 (GACTATCATATGCTTACCGT); 3′ none
Terms and licenses: Academic/Nonprofit Terms; Industry Terms: Not Available to Industry
How to cite: pLKO.1-GSK3β-#2 was a gift from Alex Toker (Addgene plasmid # 32497 ; http://n2t.net/addgene:32497 ; RRID:Addgene_32497)
